Addgene plasmid #164058: mouse KANK4-Y801H Ankyrin Repeats pET151
Purpose: Expresses mouse KANK4 Ank domain -Y801H mutant in bacterial cells
Depositing lab: Ben Goult. Depositing organization: London and South East University Group (LASE). Publication: The KN domain of KANK proteins contains separable talin-binding and intramolecular interaction modules. Khan RB, Kallem T, Singh AK, Goult BT. bioRxiv 2026.06.09.731086 10.64898/2026.06.09.731086.
Backbone
  Vector backbone: pET151
  Backbone size w/o insert (bp): 5760
  Total vector size (bp): 6540
  Vector type: Bacterial Expression
Growth in bacteria
  Bacterial resistance: Ampicillin, 100 μg/mL
  Growth temperature: 37°C
  Growth strain: DH5alpha
  Copy number: High Copy
Gene/Insert
  Gene/Insert name: Kidney Ankyrin Repeat-Containing Protein 4 Y801H mutant (alt name: KANK 4 Y801H)
  Species: M. musculus (mouse)
  Insert size (bp): 790
  Entrez Gene: Kank4 (a.k.a. Ankrd38, C130031J23)
  Promoter: T7
  Tag / fusion protein: His-tag, TEV cleavage site (N terminal on backbone)
  Cloning method: Restriction Enzyme; 5′ cloning site BamHI (unknown if destroyed); 3′ cloning site Xhol (unknown if destroyed)
  Sequencing primers: 5′ TAATACGACTCACTATAGGG; 3′ GCTAGTTATTGCTCAGCGG
Terms and licenses: Academic/Nonprofit Terms; Industry Terms: Not Available to Industry
Depositor comments: Please visit https://doi.org/10.64898/2026.06.09.731086 for bioRxiv preprint.
How to cite: mouse KANK4-Y801H Ankyrin Repeats pET151 was a gift from Ben Goult (Addgene plasmid # 164058 ; http://n2t.net/addgene:164058 ; RRID:Addgene_164058)
