[The description below was written by a language model from this plasmid's Addgene catalogue record and pLannotate feature annotations shown in this document.]
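Description:
mouse KANK4-Y801H Ankyrin Repeats pET151 is a bacterial expression plasmid of about 6.5 kb, built on the pET151 backbone, for producing a mutant form of the ankyrin repeat domain of mouse KANK4 (Kidney Ankyrin Repeat-Containing Protein 4, also known as Ankrd38) in E. coli. It replicates from a ColE1/pBR322-type origin. The catalogue lists it as high copy, although the feature table also annotates the pBR322 bom site and the rop gene, which normally moderates copy number. Selection is by ampicillin through the β-lactamase gene. Several short tetracycline-resistance fragments and a tet promoter remnant are also annotated; these are backbone leftovers rather than a functional marker.

The insert of roughly 790 bp, cloned between BamHI and XhoI, carries the Y801H substitution and is annotated as a fragment of the mouse Kank4 coding sequence. It is transcribed from a T7 promoter with an adjacent lac operator, translated from the phage T7 gene 10 ribosome binding site, and followed by a T7 terminator. The plasmid also carries lacI, so expression stays repressed until IPTG is added in a host that supplies T7 RNA polymerase. The catalogue describes an N-terminal His-tag and TEV protease cleavage site supplied by the backbone. The feature table annotates a V5 epitope and a TEV site upstream of the insert but does not separately mark the His-tag. This arrangement allows affinity purification followed by tag removal with TEV protease. The record gives bacterial expression of the mutant domain as the purpose, and the associated publication concerns talin-binding and intramolecular interactions of the KANK KN domain, but the effect of Y801H is not stated.
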