Features (pLannotate 1.2.2; 21 found; start..end, strand, type, name):
    209..227     +  promoter       T7 promoter: promoter for bacteriophage T7 RNA polymerase
    228..252     +  protein_bind   lac operator: The lac repressor binds to the lac operator to inhibit transcription in E. coli. This inhibition can be relieved by adding lactose or isopropyl-β-D-thiogalactopyranoside (IPTG). lac repressor encoded by lacI
    267..289     +  RBS            RBS: efficient ribosome binding site from bacteriophage T7 gene 10 (Olins and Rangwala, 1989)
    318..359     +  CDS            V5 tag: epitope tag from simian virus 5
    360..379     +  CDS            TEV site (fragment): tobacco etch virus (TEV) protease recognition and cleavage site
    387..1172    +  CDS            Kank4 (fragment): KANK4_MOUSE - Also known as Ankrd38. Experimental evidence at protein level: Swiss-Prot protein existence level 1. May be involved in the control of cytoskeleton formation by regulating actin polymerization. From Mus musculus (Mouse).
   1195..1244    +  CDS            SET1 (fragment): solubility-enhancement tag derived from T7 phage gene 10B
   1252..1299    +  terminator     T7 terminator: transcription terminator for bacteriophage T7 RNA polymerase
   1322..1426    -  CDS            TcR (fragment): tetracycline efflux protein; tet; confers resistance to tetracycline
   1483..1506    -  promoter       tet promoter (fragment): E. coli promoter for tetracycline efflux protein gene
   1623..1727    +  promoter       AmpR promoter: bla
   1728..2588    +  CDS            AmpR: β-lactamase; bla; confers resistance to ampicillin, carbenicillin, and related antibiotics
   2759..3347    +  rep_origin     ori: high-copy-number ColE1/pMB1/pBR322/pUC origin of replication
   3533..3672    -  misc_feature   bom: basis of mobility region from pBR322
   3774..3965    -  CDS            rop: Rop protein, which maintains plasmids at low copy number; rop
   3982..4362    +  CDS            YPB1_ECOLX: Protein predicted: Swiss-Prot protein existence level 4. From Escherichia coli.
   4604..5228    -  CDS            TcR (fragment): tetracycline efflux protein; tet; confers resistance to tetracycline
   5243..5264    -  protein_bind   CAP binding site: CAP binding activates transcription in the presence of cAMP. E. coli catabolite activator protein
   5277..6359    -  CDS            lacI: lac repressor; lacI; The lac repressor binds to the lac operator to inhibit transcription in E. coli. This inhibition can be relieved by adding lactose or isopropyl-β-D-thiogalactopyranoside (IPTG).
   6360..6437    -  promoter       lacI promoter: lacI
   6445..187     -  CDS            TcR (fragment) (across the origin): tetracycline efflux protein; tet; confers resistance to tetracycline
>Addgene plasmid #164058 | mouse KANK4-Y801H Ankyrin Repeats pET151 | addgene full sequence | sequence record 327667 | Addgene NGS Result
CAAGGAGATGGCGCCCAACAGTCCCCCGGCCACGGGGCCTGCCACCATACCCACGCCGAAACAAGCGCTC
ATGAGCCCGAAGTGGCGAGCCCGATCTTCCCCATCGGTGATGTCGGCGATATAGGCGCCAGCAACCGCAC
CTGTGGCGCCGGTGATGCCGGCCACGATGCGTCCGGCGTAGAGGATCGAGATCTCGATCCCGCGAAATTA
ATACGACTCACTATAGGGGAATTGTGAGCGGATAACAATTCCCCTCTAGAAATAATTTTGTTTAACTTTA
AGAAGGAGATATACATATGCATCATCACCATCACCATGGTAAGCCTATCCCTAACCCTCTCCTCGGTCTC
GATTCTACGGAAAACCTGTATTTTCAGGGAGGATCCCTGAGGGCTGAGAGATATAAACCCTCAGAGGAAT
TTCTTAACGCGTGCCAGACACTGAGCCAGCACCTGCCGGAAACTGGGGATACCACCAAGCAGCTCCTGAG
GCAAAGCTTGAATACCATCAGTCAGGAGTGGTTCCGTGTGTCCAGCAGGAAGTTATCTAGCCCTGAGGCT
GTGGCTGCCCACCTCCTTGAGGTCCAGCCTCACTCTCCATATCTTCTGAAGCTACTTGTCAACCTGGCTG
ACCGAAGTGGGAACACAGCCCTTCACTACAGTGTGTCACACTCCAACTTCGCCATTGTCAAGCTACTGCT
GGACACAGGTGTCTGCAATGTGGATCATCAGAACAAAGCTGGCTACACTGCTGTGATGATCACTCCCTTG
GCTTCTGCTGAGACAAAAGAAGACATGGCTGTTGTCTGGAAACTCTTAAGAGAGGGGAATGTGAACATAC
AAGCAACTCAGGGAGGACAGACTGCACTGATGTTAGGAGTCAGCCACGACCGGGAGGACATGGTCCAAGC
ACTACTGAGCTGCCAGGCAGATGTCAACCTGCAGGACAATGATGGATCTTCCGCCCTCATGCTGGCCTGT
CACCAAGGCAACGCCGACCTGGTACGACTGCTCCTGGCACACCCAGCCTGCAACAGCAGCCTGACTGACA
AGGCTGGCCGAACAGCTTTGTCCCTCGTTCTGAATTCACCTGCCCACGTGGAAATCGCAGAGCTTCTGCG
GGCCCACTCAGAGCCGGGCAGGTCCCTGGGGCCGAAGGAGCTGCAGAAGAATCTCGAGTAAGAGCTCAGA
TCCGGCTGCTAACAAAGCCCGAAAGGAAGCTGAGTTGGCTGCTGCCACCGCTGAGCAATAACTAGCATAA
CCCCTTGGGGCCTCTAAACGGGTCTTGAGGGGTTTTTTGCTGAAAGGAGGAACTATATCCGGATATCCCG
CAAGAGGCCCGGCAGTACCGGCATAACCAAGCCTATGCCTACAGCATCCAGGGTGACGGTGCCGAGGATG
ACGATGAGCGCATTGTTAGATTTCATACACGGTGCCTGACTGCGTTAGCAATTTAACTGTGATAAACTAC
CGCATTAAAGCTAGCTTATCGATGATAAGCTGTCAAACATGAGAATTAATTCTTGAAGACGAAAGGGCCT
CGTGATACGCCTATTTTTATAGGTTAATGTCATGATAATAATGGTTTCTTAGACGTCAGGTGGCACTTTT
CGGGGAAATGTGCGCGGAACCCCTATTTGTTTATTTTTCTAAATACATTCAAATATGTATCCGCTCATGA
GACAATAACCCTGATAAATGCTTCAATAATATTGAAAAAGGAAGAGTATGAGTATTCAACATTTCCGTGT
CGCCCTTATTCCCTTTTTTGCGGCATTTTGCCTTCCTGTTTTTGCTCACCCAGAAACGCTGGTGAAAGTA
AAAGATGCTGAAGATCAGTTGGGTGCACGAGTGGGTTACATCGAACTGGATCTCAACAGCGGTAAGATCC
TTGAGAGTTTTCGCCCCGAAGAACGTTTTCCAATGATGAGCACTTTTAAAGTTCTGCTATGTGGCGCGGT
ATTATCCCGTGTTGACGCCGGGCAAGAGCAACTCGGTCGCCGCATACACTATTCTCAGAATGACTTGGTT
GAGTACTCACCAGTCACAGAAAAGCATCTTACGGATGGCATGACAGTAAGAGAATTATGCAGTGCTGCCA
TAACCATGAGTGATAACACTGCGGCCAACTTACTTCTGACAACGATCGGAGGACCGAAGGAGCTAACCGC
TTTTTTGCACAACATGGGGGATCATGTAACTCGCCTTGATCGTTGGGAACCGGAGCTGAATGAAGCCATA
CCAAACGACGAGCGTGACACCACGATGCCTGCAGCAATGGCAACAACGTTGCGCAAACTATTAACTGGCG
AACTACTTACTCTAGCTTCCCGGCAACAATTAATAGACTGGATGGAGGCGGATAAAGTTGCAGGACCACT
TCTGCGCTCGGCCCTTCCGGCTGGCTGGTTTATTGCTGATAAATCTGGAGCCGGTGAGCGTGGGTCTCGC
GGTATCATTGCAGCACTGGGGCCAGATGGTAAGCCCTCCCGTATCGTAGTTATCTACACGACGGGGAGTC
AGGCAACTATGGATGAACGAAATAGACAGATCGCTGAGATAGGTGCCTCACTGATTAAGCATTGGTAACT
GTCAGACCAAGTTTACTCATATATACTTTAGATTGATTTAAAACTTCATTTTTAATTTAAAAGGATCTAG
GTGAAGATCCTTTTTGATAATCTCATGACCAAAATCCCTTAACGTGAGTTTTCGTTCCACTGAGCGTCAG
ACCCCGTAGAAAAGATCAAAGGATCTTCTTGAGATCCTTTTTTTCTGCGCGTAATCTGCTGCTTGCAAAC
AAAAAAACCACCGCTACCAGCGGTGGTTTGTTTGCCGGATCAAGAGCTACCAACTCTTTTTCCGAAGGTA
ACTGGCTTCAGCAGAGCGCAGATACCAAATACTGTCCTTCTAGTGTAGCCGTAGTTAGGCCACCACTTCA
AGAACTCTGTAGCACCGCCTACATACCTCGCTCTGCTAATCCTGTTACCAGTGGCTGCTGCCAGTGGCGA
TAAGTCGTGTCTTACCGGGTTGGACTCAAGACGATAGTTACCGGATAAGGCGCAGCGGTCGGGCTGAACG
GGGGGTTCGTGCACACAGCCCAGCTTGGAGCGAACGACCTACACCGAACTGAGATACCTACAGCGTGAGC
TATGAGAAAGCGCCACGCTTCCCGAAGGGAGAAAGGCGGACAGGTATCCGGTAAGCGGCAGGGTCGGAAC
AGGAGAGCGCACGAGGGAGCTTCCAGGGGGAAACGCCTGGTATCTTTATAGTCCTGTCGGGTTTCGCCAC
CTCTGACTTGAGCGTCGATTTTTGTGATGCTCGTCAGGGGGGCGGAGCCTATGGAAAAACGCCAGCAACG
CGGCCTTTTTACGGTTCCTGGCCTTTTGCTGGCCTTTTGCTCACATGTTCTTTCCTGCGTTATCCCCTGA
TTCTGTGGATAACCGTATTACCGCCTTTGAGTGAGCTGATACCGCTCGCCGCAGCCGAACGACCGAGCGC
AGCGAGTCAGTGAGCGAGGAAGCGGAAGAGCGCCTGATGCGGTATTTTCTCCTTACGCATCTGTGCGGTA
TTTCACACCGCAATGGTGCACTCTCAGTACAATCTGCTCTGATGCCGCATAGTTAAGCCAGTATACACTC
CGCTATCGCTACGTGACTGGGTCATGGCTGCGCCCCGACACCCGCCAACACCCGCTGACGCGCCCTGACG
GGCTTGTCTGCTCCCGGCATCCGCTTACAGACAAGCTGTGACCGTCTCCGGGAGCTGCATGTGTCAGAGG
TTTTCACCGTCATCACCGAAACGCGCGAGGCAGCTGCGGTAAAGCTCATCAGCGTGGTCGTGAAGCGATT
CACAGATGTCTGCCTGTTCATCCGCGTCCAGCTCGTTGAGTTTCTCCAGAAGCGTTAATGTCTGGCTTCT
GATAAAGCGGGCCATGTTAAGGGCGGTTTTTTCCTGTTTGGTCACTGATGCCTCCGTGTAAGGGGGATTT
CTGTTCATGGGGGTAATGATACCGATGAAACGAGAGAGGATGCTCACGATACGGGTTACTGATGATGAAC
ATGCCCGGTTACTGGAACGTTGTGAGGGTAAACAACTGGCGGTATGGATGCGGCGGGACCAGAGAAAAAT
CACTCAGGGTCAATGCCAGCGCTTCGTTAATACAGATGTAGGTGTTCCACAGGGTAGCCAGCAGCATCCT
GCGATGCAGATCCGGAACATAATGGTGCAGGGCGCTGACTTCCGCGTTTCCAGACTTTACGAAACACGGA
AACCGAAGACCATTCATGTTGTTGCTCAGGTCGCAGACGTTTTGCAGCAGCAGTCGCTTCACGTTCGCTC
GCGTATCGGTGATTCATTCTGCTAACCAGTAAGGCAACCCCGCCAGCCTAGCCGGGTCCTCAACGACAGG
AGCACGATCATGCGCACCCGTGGCCAGGACCCAACGCTGCCCGAGATGCGCCGCGTGCGGCTGCTGGAGA
TGGCGGACGCGATGGATATGTTCTGCCAAGGGTTGGTTTGCGCATTCACAGTTCTCCGCAAGAATTGATT
GGCTCCAATTCTTGGAGTGGTGAATCCGTTAGCGAGGTGCCGCCGGCTTCCATTCAGGTCGAGGTGGCCC
GGCTCCATGCACCGCGACGCAACGCGGGGAGGCAGACAAGGTATAGGGCGGCGCCTACAATCCATGCCAA
CCCGTTCCATGTGCTCGCCGAGGCGGCATAAATCGCCGTGACGATCAGCGGTCCAATGATCGAAGTTAGG
CTGGTAAGAGCCGCGAGCGATCCTTGAAGCTGTCCCTGATGGTCGTCATCTACCTGCCTGGACAGCATGG
CCTGCAACGCGGGCATCCCGATGCCGCCGGAAGCGAGAAGAATCATAATGGGGAAGGCCATCCAGCCTCG
CGTCGCGAACGCCAGCAAGACGTAGCCCAGCGCGTCGGCCGCCATGCCGGCGATAATGGCCTGCTTCTCG
CCGAAACGTTTGGTGGCGGGACCAGTGACGAAGGCTTGAGCGAGGGCGTGCAAGATTCCGAATACCGCAA
GCGACAGGCCGATCATCGTCGCGCTCCAGCGAAAGCGGTCCTCGCCGAAAATGACCCAGAGCGCTGCCGG
CACCTGTCCTACGAGTTGCATGATAAAGAAGACAGTCATAAGTGCGGCGACGATAGTCATGCCCCGCGCC
CACCGGAAGGAGCTGACTGGGTTGAAGGCTCTCAAGGGCATCGGTCGAGATCCCGGTGCCTAATGAGTGA
GCTAACTTACATTAATTGCGTTGCGCTCACTGCCCGCTTTCCAGTCGGGAAACCTGTCGTGCCAGCTGCA
TTAATGAATCGGCCAACGCGCGGGGAGAGGCGGTTTGCGTATTGGGCGCCAGGGTGGTTTTTCTTTTCAC
CAGTGAGACGGGCAACAGCTGATTGCCCTTCACCGCCTGGCCCTGAGAGAGTTGCAGCAAGCGGTCCACG
CTGGTTTGCCCCAGCAGGCGAAAATCCTGTTTGATGGTGGTTAACGGCGGGATATAACATGAGCTGTCTT
CGGTATCGTCGTATCCCACTACCGAGATATCCGCACCAACGCGCAGCCCGGACTCGGTAATGGCGCGCAT
TGCGCCCAGCGCCATCTGATCGTTGGCAACCAGCATCGCAGTGGGAACGATGCCCTCATTCAGCATTTGC
ATGGTTTGTTGAAAACCGGACATGGCACTCCAGTCGCCTTCCCGTTCCGCTATCGGCTGAATTTGATTGC
GAGTGAGATATTTATGCCAGCCAGCCAGACGCAGACGCGCCGAGACAGAACTTAATGGGCCCGCTAACAG
CGCGATTTGCTGGTGACCCAATGCGACCAGATGCTCCACGCCCAGTCGCGTACCGTCTTCATGGGAGAAA
ATAATACTGTTGATGGGTGTCTGGTCAGAGACATCAAGAAATAACGCCGGAACATTAGTGCAGGCAGCTT
CCACAGCAATGGCATCCTGGTCATCCAGCGGATAGTTAATGATCAGCCCACTGACGCGTTGCGCGAGAAG
ATTGTGCACCGCCGCTTTACAGGCTTCGACGCCGCTTCGTTCTACCATCGACACCACCACGCTGGCACCC
AGTTGATCGGCGCGAGATTTAATCGCCGCGACAATTTGCGACGGCGCGTGCAGGGCCAGACTGGAGGTGG
CAACGCCAATCAGCAACGACTGTTTGCCCGCCAGTTGTTGTGCCACGCGGTTGGGAATGTAATTCAGCTC
CGCCATCGCCGCTTCCACTTTTTCCCGCGTTTTCGCAGAAACGTGGCTGGCCTGGTTCACCACGCGGGAA
ACGGTCTGATAAGAGACACCGGCATACTCTGCGACATCGTATAACGTTACTGGTTTCACATTCACCACCC
TGAATTGACTCTCTTCCGGGCGCTATCATGCCATACCGCGAAAGGTTTTGCGCCATTCGATGGTGTCCGG
GATCTCGACGCTCTCCCTTATGCGACTCCTGCATTAGGAAGCAGCCCAGTAGTAGGTTGAGGCCGTTGAG
CACCGCCGCCGCAAGGAATGGTGCATG
